>Addgene plasmid #186933 | pBlueScript II SK-SNAP donor for H3f3b | addgene full sequence | sequence record 368779 | Addgene NGS Result
CTAAATTGTAAGCGTTAATATTTTGTTAAAATTCGCGTTAAATTTTTGTTAAATCAGCTCATTTTTTAAC
CAATAGGCCGAAATCGGCAAAATCCCTTATAAATCAAAAGAATAGACCGAGATAGGGT
[37 nt withheld, positions 129-165]
AAAGAACGTGGACTCCAACGTCAAAGG
[49 nt withheld, positions 193-241]
T
[91 nt withheld, positions 243-333]
G
[124 nt withheld, positions 335-458]
CCCATTCGCCATTCAGGCTGCGCAACTGTTGGGAAGGGCGATCGGTGCGGGCCTCTTCGCTATTACGCCA
GCTGGCGAAAGGGGGATGTGCTGCAAGGCGATTAAGTTGGGTAACGCCAGGGTTTTCCCAGTCACGACGT
TGTAAAACGACGGCCAGTGAGCGCGCGTAATACGACTCACTATAGGGCGAATTGGAGCTCCACCGCGGTG
GCGGCCGCTCTAGAACTAGGAACTCAATCTAGGCCTAAGACCAAACACAATGAAAAGCTGCACTAACTAG
ATTAGTAATAGATGATGCTGGTGTGAATAGCTTGTTATTTTACTCTAGAGCCCTTATAAATAAAATCCCC
GTTAGTGTTGTGTTACCAGCCAGAGGGTCAGGGGTTAGTGAACATGTGGTAGAATGAGGACTTATGCAAG
GTTTAATACGCATAGCATTTTTCTACTGTTAAAAACAAATGCAGTCTAGTCAGGAAATACCAACTGGACT
AAATTACACACACCTTAATGACAAGACTCCCCACCACTTGTGAATGTAAAACATTTAATTTAAAAATGTT
GAACACTACAATATATAAAATAGCTATTATAAATGCACATAGTGTATTCTATAGCTGCCAGGTTTACTTT
TTTTTTTTTAAAGGAAACTGTTACACTGTGGCTAAAACTTGTATCTTCAACCTTTGAAAAAGCCCACATT
CTATCACAGTGATGTATGGTTAAACACTTGGATCAAGTCATAACCAGTTTTATTGCAAAAGGACCCTGTA
CACATTTATCAATTCTAGTACCTTAATAGCTACCCAACAAGTCATTAACATACAGAAACATGCATCATGA
AAAGCAAGAAGTATCACCCATCCCTTCTGCGTATTAGCAACTTGTCACTCCTGAGCCACAGTGCTCACAT
CACTGAGGTCTGTGAACAGTCAGTCACTCTTCCCATTCATCCTGAGTGAAAGATGGAATGACTTAAGTAC
AAATGCAACATATTATAAACAATTTCTTACAAAAAAAGTCACAAATTAAACCAAAGTATTTTACAGAATT
TACTACAAAATGCCATAAAAACCGCTTCAACTTATCCCAGACCCGGTTTACCCAGACGATGACCTTCATG
GGCCAGCAGCCACTCTTTCACCGCCAGACCACCTTCATAACCGCCAACCGCACCGCTAGAGCTAACCACA
CGATGGCACGGAATCAGAATCGGCACCGGGTTACCGCTCAGCGCGGTTTTAACGGCGGCGGTGGCCGCCG
GATTACCCGCCAGGGCCGCCAGCTGCTGATAGCTAATCACTTCGCCAAATTTAACCACTTTCAGCAGTTT
CCACAGCACCTGACGGGTAAAGCTCTCCTGCTGAAACACCGGATGATGCAGCGCCGGAACCGGAAATTCT
TCAATCGCTTCCGGCTGATGAAAATACGCGTTCAGCCACGCGGTCGCCTGCATCAGCGGTTCCGGACCAC
CCAGCACGGCGGCCGGGGCCGGAACTTCAACCGCATCGGCCGCGCTGGTGCCTTTACCCAGCAGTTTAAT
TTCATGCAGGCCCTGTTCGCAGCCGCTCAGTTCCAGTTTGCCCAGCGGGCTATCCAGGGTGGTACGTTTC
ATTTCGCAATCTTTGTCCATGCTGCCACCTCCGGATCCTCCTCCAGCTCTCTCCCCCCGTATCCGGCGAG
CCAACTGGATGTCTTTGGGCATGATGGTGACTCTCTTGGCGTGGATGGCACACAGATTGGTATCTTCAAA
CAACCCCACCAGGTATGCTTCGCTAGCCTCCTGTTGAGGACAAGAGCAACAGCATTAACACTCCTACTGG
AGCAATCAAGCCGCCGCCCCGAGTGCCACCAAGCCTTTTGTCCCTTTACCTGAAGGGCACCGATGGCTGC
ACTTTGAAACCTCAAGTCGGTTTTGAAATCCTGGGCGATCTCCCTCACCAATCTCTGGAATGGCAGCTTC
CGGATGAGCAGCTCAGTCGATTTCTGGTAACGACGGATCTCTCTCAGAGCCACGGTCCCTGGCCTGCAGT
CACCAGAAGAAGGAAGGCGTCAACGGTCAGGGAGAAGGGAGAGAGCGCCCGCCCGCAAGCCGGCGGCCAA
GTCATTGTTCCCAGCCCTCTGCCTACCTGTAGCGGTGAGGCTTCTTCACCCCGCCGGTAGAGGGCGCGCT
TTTCCGAGCCGCCTTGGTGGCCAGCTGTTTGCGGGGGGCTTTCCCACCGGTGGACTTCCTAGCGGTCTGC
TTGGTTCGGGCCATTTTTTTTCACCTGCGAGACAAGCGACGTTCAAGGCCAGGTCACCGGGCTCCGGCTG
CCAGGCGCCCCTCCTCGCCGCAGCAGATGGCGGCCGCCGCCTCCTCCCCCTCCCCTAATGACTCAGGCTG
CGCCGGGCTGCGGCCTCCCCCGGGAGGGGGAGCGCGGGGAGGAGCAACTTCCCGCTCCACGGGCGGCCGG
AAACACCGCGGCGGGACCTGTGAGTCACCACCGGGAAGCAGACAGGATGGATCCCCCGGGCTGCAGGAAT
TCGATATCAAGCTTATCGATACCGTCGACCTCGAGGGGGGGCCCGGTACCCAGCTTTTGTTCCCTTTAGT
GAGGGTTAATTGCGCGCTTGGCGTAATCATGGTCATAGCTGTTTCCTGTGTGAAATTGTTATCCGCTCAC
AATTCCACACAACATACGAGCCGGGAGCATAAAGTGTAAAGCCTGGGGTGCCTAATGAGTGAGCTAACTC
ACATTAATTGCGTTGCGCTCACTGCCCGCTTTCCAGTCGGGAAACCTGTCGTGCCAGCTGCATTAATGAA
TCGGCCAACGCGCGGGGAGAGGCGGTTTGCGTATTGGGCGCTCTTCCGCTTCCTCGCTCACTGACTCGCT
GCGCTCGGTCGTTCGGCTGCGGCGAGCGGTATCAGCTCACTCAAAGGCGGTAATACGGTTATCCACAGAA
TCAGGGGATAACGCAGGAAAGAACATGTGAGCAAAAGGCCAGCAAAAGGCCAGGAACCGTAAAAAGGCCG
CGTTGCTGGCGTTTTTCCATAGGCTCCGCCCCCCTGACGAGCATCACAAAAATCGACGCTCAAGTCAGAG
GTGGCGAAACCCGACAGGACTATAAAGATACCAGGCGTTTCCCCCTGGAAGCTCCCTCGTGCGCTCTCCT
GTTCCGACCCTGCCGCTTACCGGATACCTGTCCGCCTTTCTCCCTTCGGGAAGCGTGGCGCTTTCTCATA
GCTCACGCTGTAGGTATCTCAGTTCGGTGTAGGTCGTTCGCTCCAAGCTGGGCTGTGTGCACGAACCCCC
CGTTCAGCCCGACCGCTGCGCCTTATCCGGTAACTATCGTCTTGAGTCCAACCCGGTAAGACACGACTTA
TCGCCACTGGCAGCAGCCACTGGTAACAGGATTAGCAGAGCGAGGTATGTAGGCGGTGCTACAGAGTTCT
TGAAGTGGTGGCCTAACTACGGCTACACTAGAAGAACAGTATTTGGTATCTGCGCTCTGCTGAAGCCAGT
TACCTTCGGAAAAAGAGTTGGTAGCTCTTGATCCGGCAAACAAACCACCGCTGGTAGCGGTGGTTTTTTT
GTTTGCAAGCAGCAGATTACGCGCAGAAAAAAAGGATCTCAAGAAGATCCTTTGATCTTTTCTACGGGGT
CTGACGCTCAGTGGAACGAAAACTCACGTTAAGGGATTTTGGTCATGAGATTATCAAAAAGGATCTTCAC
CTAGATCCTTTTAAATTAAAAATGAAGTTTTAAATCAATCTAAAGTATATATGAGTAAACTTGGTCTGAC
AGTTACCAATGCTTAATCAGTGAGGCACCTATCTCAGCGATCTGTCTATTTCGTTCATCCATAGTTGCCT
GACTCCCCGTCGTGTAGATAACTACGATACGGGAGGGCTTACCATCTGGCCCCAGTGCTGCAATGATACC
GCGAGACCCACGCTCACCGGCTCCAGATTTATCAGCAATAAACCAGCCAGCCGGAAGGGCCGAGCGCAGA
AGTGGTCCTGCAACTTTATCCGCCTCCATCCAGTCTATTAATTGTTGCCGGGAAGCTAGAGTAAGTAGTT
CGCCAGTTAATAGTTTGCGCAACGTTGTTGCCATTGCTACAGGCATCGTGGTGTCACGCTCGTCGTTTGG
TATGGCTTCATTCAGCTCCGGTTCCCAACGATCAAGGCGAGTTACATGATCCCCCATGTTGTGCAAAAAA
GCGGTTAGCTCCTTCGGTCCTCCGATCGTTGTCAGAAGTAAGTTGGCCGCAGTGTTATCACTCATGGTTA
TGGCAGCACTGCATAATTCTCTTACTGTCATGCCATCCGTAAGATGCTTTTCTGTGACTGGTGAGTACTC
AACCAAGTCATTCTGAGAATAGTGTATGCGGCGACCGAGTTGCTCTTGCCCGGCGTCAATACGGGATAAT
ACCGCGCCACATAGCAGAACTTTAAAAGTGCTCATCATTGGAAAACGTTCTTCGGGGCGAAAACTCTCAA
GGATCTTACCGCTGTTGAGATCCAGTTCGATGTAACCCACTCGTGCACCCAACTGATCTTCAGCATCTTT
TACTTTCACCAGCGTTTCTGGGTGAGCAAAAACAGGAAGGCAAAATGCCGCAAAAAAGGGAATAAGGGCG
ACACGGAAATGTTGAATACTCATACTCTTCCTTTTTCAATATTATTGAAGCATTTATCAGGGTTATTGTC
TCATGAGCGGATACATATTTGAATGTATTTAGAAAAATAAACAAATAGGGGTTCCGCGCACATTTCCCCG
AAAAGTGCCAC
Features (pLannotate 1.2.2; 15 found; start..end, strand, type, name):
     30..458     -  rep_origin     f1 ori (sequence partly withheld): f1 bacteriophage origin of replication; arrow indicates direction of (+) strand synthesis
    463..618     -  CDS            lacZα (fragment): LacZα fragment of β-galactosidase; lacZ fragment
    626..644     +  promoter       T7 promoter: promoter for bacteriophage T7 RNA polymerase
    653..687     +  misc_feature   MCS (fragment): pBluescript multiple cloning site
   1543..2088    -  CDS            SNAP-tag®: human O6-alkylguanine-DNA-alkyltransferase variant that forms covalent bonds with benzylguanine derivatives optimized for bacterial expression
   2113..2712    -  CDS            His3.3A: H33A_DROME - Experimental evidence at protein level: Swiss-Prot protein existence level 1. Variant histone H3 which replaces conventional H3 in a wide range of nucleosomes in active genes and is specifically enriched in modifications associated with active chromatin. Constitutes the predominant form of histone H3 in non-dividing cells and is incorporated into chromatin independently of DNA synthesis. Deposited at sites of nucleosomal displacement throughout transcribed genes, suggesting that it represents an epigenetic imprint of transcriptionally active chromatin. Nucleosomes wrap and compact
   2956..3028    +  misc_feature   MCS (fragment): pBluescript multiple cloning site
   3041..3059    -  promoter       T3 promoter: promoter for bacteriophage T3 RNA polymerase
   3104..3120    -  protein_bind   lac operator: The lac repressor binds to the lac operator to inhibit transcription in E. coli. This inhibition can be relieved by adding lactose or isopropyl-β-D-thiogalactopyranoside (IPTG). lac repressor encoded by lacI
   3128..3158    -  promoter       lac promoter: promoter for the E. coli lac operon
   3173..3194    -  protein_bind   CAP binding site: CAP binding activates transcription in the presence of cAMP. E. coli catabolite activator protein
   3207..3299    -  CDS            lacI (fragment): lac repressor; lacI; The lac repressor binds to the lac operator to inhibit transcription in E. coli. This inhibition can be relieved by adding lactose or isopropyl-β-D-thiogalactopyranoside (IPTG).
   3482..4070    -  rep_origin     ori: high-copy-number ColE1/pMB1/pBR322/pUC origin of replication
   4241..5101    -  CDS            AmpR: β-lactamase; bla; confers resistance to ampicillin, carbenicillin, and related antibiotics
   5102..5206    -  promoter       AmpR promoter: bla
