[The description below was written by a language model from this plasmid's Addgene catalogue record and pLannotate feature annotations shown in this document.]
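Description:
pBlueScript II SK-SNAP donor for H3f3b is a homology-directed repair donor plasmid built in the pBluescript II SK cloning backbone, intended for knocking a SNAP tag into the C-terminal end of the endogenous mouse H3f3b gene, which encodes the histone variant H3.3. Although catalogued as a mammalian expression vector, the annotated features show no mammalian promoter, polyadenylation signal or mammalian selection marker. This fits a template that depends on the native H3f3b locus for expression once integrated. The plasmid is propagated in E. coli through a high-copy ColE1/pUC-type origin and selected with ampicillin via the β-lactamase gene and its promoter. The usual pBluescript elements are also present: an f1 phage origin, T7 and T3 promoters flanking the split multiple cloning site, and the lac promoter/operator with a lacZα fragment interrupted by the insert.

The roughly 2.3 kb mouse insert, assembled by Gibson cloning, lies between the two MCS fragments in reverse orientation relative to the plasmid numbering. It contains a region annotated by similarity to Drosophila His3.3A, which reflects the strong conservation of H3.3 and here corresponds to H3f3b sequence. This is followed a short distance downstream by the SNAP-tag coding sequence, an O6-alkylguanine-DNA-alkyltransferase variant that reacts covalently with benzylguanine substrates. Unannotated sequence on either side of these features presumably supplies the remaining genomic homology, although the record does not define the arm boundaries or name the nuclease or guide RNA used with the donor. Tagging endogenous H3.3 with SNAP allows covalent labelling of the histone, and the associated study concerns the inheritance of H3.3-containing nucleosomes through mitotic divisions.
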