Addgene plasmid #186933: pBlueScript II SK-SNAP donor for H3f3b
Purpose: Genomic targeting of SNAP tag at H3f3b C-terminal
Depositing lab: Zhiguo Zhang. Publication: Stable inheritance of H3.3-containing nucleosomes during mitotic cell divisions. Xu X, Duan S, Hua X, Li Z, He R, Zhaang Z. Nat Commun. 2022 May 6;13(1):2514. doi: 10.1038/s41467-022-30298-4. PubMed 35523900.
Backbone
  Vector backbone: pBlueScript II SK
  Backbone size w/o insert (bp): 2958
  Total vector size (bp): 5226
  Vector type: Mammalian Expression
Growth in bacteria
  Bacterial resistance: Ampicillin, 100 μg/mL
  Growth temperature: 37°C
  Growth strain: DH5alpha
  Copy number: Unknown
Gene/Insert
  Gene/Insert name: SNAP donor for H3f3b
  Species: M. musculus (mouse)
  Insert size (bp): 2268
  Entrez Gene: H3f3b (a.k.a. 9430068D06Rik, H3-3a, H3-3b, H3.3B)
  Tag / fusion protein: SNAP tag
  Cloning method: Gibson Cloning
  Sequencing primers: 5′ KS primer: CGAGGTCGACGGTATCG
Terms and licenses: Academic/Nonprofit Terms; Industry Terms: Not Available to Industry
How to cite: pBlueScript II SK-SNAP donor for H3f3b was a gift from Zhiguo Zhang (Addgene plasmid # 186933 ; http://n2t.net/addgene:186933 ; RRID:Addgene_186933)
