>Addgene plasmid #186933 | pBlueScript II SK-SNAP donor for H3f3b | depositor partial sequence | sequence record 362953 | H3f3b left HA
TCCTGTCTGCTTCCCGGTGGTGACTCACAGGTCCCGCCGCGGTGTTTCCGGCCGCCCGTGGAGCGGGAAG
TTGCTCCTCCCCGCGCTCCCCCTCCCGGGGGAGGCCGCAGCCCGGCGCAGCCTGAGTCATTAGGGGAGGG
GGAGGAGGCGGCGGCCGCCATCTGCTGCGGCGAGGAGGGGCGCCTGGCAGCCGGAGCCCGGTGACCTGGC
CTTGAACGTCGCTTGTCTCGCAGGTGAAAAAAAATGGCCCGAACCAAGCAGACCGCTAGGAAGTCCACCG
GTGGGAAAGCCCCCCGCAAACAGCTGGCCACCAAGGCGGCTCGGAAAAGCGCGCCCTCTACCGGCGGGGT
GAAGAAGCCTCACCGCTACAGGTAGGCAGAGGGCTGGGAACAATGACTTGGCCGCCGGCTTGCGGGCGGG
CGCTCTCTCCCTTCTCCCTGACCGTTGACGCCTTCCTTCTTCTGGTGACTGCAGGCCAGGGACCGTGGCT
CTGAGAGAGATCCGTCGTTACCAGAAATCGACTGAGCTGCTCATCCGGAAGCTGCCATTCCAGAGATTGG
TGAGGGAGATCGCCCAGGATTTCAAAACCGACTTGAGGTTTCAAAGTGCAGCCATCGGTGCCCTTCAGGT
AAAGGGACAAAAGGCTTGGTGGCACTCGGGGCGGCGGCTTGATTGCTCCAGTAGGAGTGTTAATGCTGTT
GCTCTTGTCCTCAACAGGAGGCTAGCGAAGCATACCTGGTGGGGTTGTTTGAAGATACCAATCTGTGTGC
CATCCACGCCAAGAGAGTCACCATCATGCCCAAAGACATCCAGTTGGCTCGCCGGATACGGGGGGAGAGA
GCT
