>Addgene plasmid #186933 | pBlueScript II SK-SNAP donor for H3f3b | depositor partial sequence | sequence record 362954 | Linker+SNAP tag
GGAGGAGGATCCGGAGGTGGCAGCATGGACAAAGATTGCGAAATGAAACGTACCACCCTGGATAGCCCGC
TGGGCAAACTGGAACTGAGCGGCTGCGAACAGGGCCTGCATGAAATTAAACTGCTGGGTAAAGGCACCAG
CGCGGCCGATGCGGTTGAAGTTCCGGCCCCGGCCGCCGTGCTGGGTGGTCCGGAACCGCTGATGCAGGCG
ACCGCGTGGCTGAACGCGTATTTTCATCAGCCGGAAGCGATTGAAGAATTTCCGGTTCCGGCGCTGCATC
ATCCGGTGTTTCAGCAGGAGAGCTTTACCCGTCAGGTGCTGTGGAAACTGCTGAAAGTGGTTAAATTTGG
CGAAGTGATTAGCTATCAGCAGCTGGCGGCCCTGGCGGGTAATCCGGCGGCCACCGCCGCCGTTAAAACC
GCGCTGAGCGGTAACCCGGTGCCGATTCTGATTCCGTGCCATCGTGTGGTTAGCTCTAGCGGTGCGGTTG
GCGGTTATGAAGGTGGTCTGGCGGTGAAAGAGTGGCTGCTGGCCCATGAAGGTCATCGTCTGGGTAAACC
GGGTCTGGGA
