>Addgene plasmid #186933 | pBlueScript II SK-SNAP donor for H3f3b | depositor partial sequence | sequence record 362955 | H3f3b right HA
TAAGTTGAAGCGGTTTTTATGGCATTTTGTAGTAAATTCTGTAAAATACTTTGGTTTAATTTGTGACTTT
TTTTGTAAGAAATTGTTTATAATATGTTGCATTTGTACTTAAGTCATTCCATCTTTCACTCAGGATGAAT
GGGAAGAGTGACTGACTGTTCACAGACCTCAGTGATGTGAGCACTGTGGCTCAGGAGTGACAAGTTGCTA
ATACGCAGAAGGGATGGGTGATACTTCTTGCTTTTCATGATGCATGTTTCTGTATGTTAATGACTTGTTG
GGTAGCTATTAAGGTACTAGAATTGATAAATGTGTACAGGGTCCTTTTGCAATAAAACTGGTTATGACTT
GATCCAAGTGTTTAACCATACATCACTGTGATAGAATGTGGGCTTTTTCAAAGGTTGAAGATACAAGTTT
TAGCCACAGTGTAACAGTTTCCTTTAAAAAAAAAAAAGTAAACCTGGCAGCTATAGAATACACTATGTGC
ATTTATAATAGCTATTTTATATATTGTAGTGTTCAACATTTTTAAATTAAATGTTTTACATTCACAAGTG
GTGGGGAGTCTTGTCATTAAGGTGTGTGTAATTTAGTCCAGTTGGTATTTCCTGACTAGACTGCATTTGT
TTTTAACAGTAGAAAAATGCTATGCGTATTAAACCTTGCATAAGTCCTCATTCTACCACATGTTCACTAA
CCCCTGACCCTCTGGCTGGTAACACAACACTAACGGGGATTTTATTTATAAGGGCTCTAGAGTAAAATAA
CAAGCTATTCACACCAGCATCATCTATTACTAATCTAGTTAGTGCAGCTTTTCATTGTGTTTGGTCTTAG
GCCTAGATTGAGTTC
